>Addgene plasmid #87772 | pLX302-DUSP19-V5 puro | addgene full sequence | sequence record 174296 | Addgene NGS Result
GAGCGTCAGACCCCGTAGAAAAGATCAAAGGATCTTCTTGAGATCCTTTTTTTCTGCGCGTAATCTGCTG
CTTGCAAACAAAAAAACCACCGCTACCAGCGGTGGTTTGTTTGCCGGATCAAGAGCTACCAACTCTTTTT
CCGAAGGTAACTGGCTTCAGCAGAGCGCAGATACCAAATACTGTTCTTCTAGTGTAGCCGTAGTTAGGCC
ACCACTTCAAGAACTCTGTAGCACCGCCTACATACCTCGCTCTGCTAATCCTGTTACCAGTGGCTGCTGC
CAGTGGCGATAAGTCGTGTCTTACCGGGTTGGACTCAAGACGATAGTTACCGGATAAGGCGCAGCGGTCG
GGCTGAACGGGGGGTTCGTGCACACAGCCCAGCTTGGAGCGAACGACCTACACCGAACTGAGATACCTAC
AGCGTGAGCTATGAGAAAGCGCCACGCTTCCCGAAGGGAGAAAGGCGGACAGGTATCCGGTAAGCGGCAG
GGTCGGAACAGGAGAGCGCACKAGGGAGCTTCCAGGGGGAAACGCCTGGTATCTTTATAGTCCTGTCGGG
TTTCGCCACCTCTGACTTGAGCGTCGATTTTTGTGATGCTCGTCAGGGGGGCGGAGCCTATGGAAAAACG
CCAGCAACGCGGCCTTTTTACGGTTCCTGGCCTTTTGCTGGCCTTTTGCTCACATGTTCTTTCCTGCGTT
ATCCCCTGATTCTGTGGATAACCGTATTACCGCCTTTGAGTGAGCTGATACCGCTCGCCGCAGCCGAACG
ACCGAGCGCAGCGAGTCAGTGAGCGAGGAAGCGGAAGAGCGCCCAATACGCAAACCGCCTCTCCCCGCGC
GTTGGCCGATTCATTAATGCAGCTGGCACGACAGGTTTCCCGACTGGAAAGCGGGCAGTGAGCGCAACGC
AATTAATACGCGTACCGCTAGCCAGGAAGAGTTTGTAGAAACGCAAAAAGGCCATCCGTCAGGATGGCCT
TCTGCTTAGTTTGATGCCTGGCAGTTTATGGCGGGCGTCCTGCCCGCCACCCTCCGGGCCGTTGCTTCAC
AACGTTCAAATCCGCTCCCGGCGGATTTGTCCTACTCAGGAGAGCGTTCACCGACAAACAACAGATAAAA
CGAAAGGCCCAGTCTTCCGACTGAGCCTTTCGTTTTATTTGATGCCTGGCAGTTCCCTACTCTCGCGTTA
ACGCTAGCATGGATGTTTTCCCAGTCACGACGTTGTAAAACGACGGCCAGTCTTAAGCTCGGGCCCCAAA
TAATGATTTTATTTTGACTGATAGTGACCTGTTCGTTGCAACAAATTGATGAGCAATGCTTTTTTATAAT
GCCAACTTTTGTACAAAAAAGTTGGCATGTACTCCCTTAACCAGGAAATTAAAGCATTCTCCCGGAATAA
TCTCAGGAAGCAATGCACCAGGGTGACAACGCTAACTGGAAAGAAAATTATAGAAACATGGAAAGATGCC
AGAATTCATGTTGTGGAAGAAGTAGAGCCGAGCAGTGGGGGTGGTTGTGGTTATGTGCAGGACCTTAGCT
CGGACCTGCAAGTTGGCGTTATTAAGCCATGGTTGCTCCTAGGGTCACAAGATGCTGCTCATGATTTGGA
TACACTGAAAAAGAATAAGGTGACTCATATTCTTAATGTTGCATATGGAGTTGAAAATGCTTTCCTCAGT
GACTTTACATATAAGAGCATTTCTATATTGGATCTGCCTGAAACCAACATCCTGTCTTATTTTCCAGAAT
GTTTTGAATTTATTGAAGAAGCAAAAAGAAAAGATGGAGTGGTTCTTGTTCATTGTAATGCAGGCGTTTC
CAGGGCTGCTGCAATTGTAATAGGTTTCCTGATGAATTCTGAACAAACCTCATTTACCAGTGCTTTTTCT
TTGGTGAAAAATGCAAGACCTTCCATATGTCCAAATTCTGGCTTCATGGAGCAGCTTCGTACATATCAAG
AGGGCAAAGAAAGCAATAAGTGTGACAGAATACAGGAGAACAGTTCATGCCCAACTTTCTTGTACAAAGT
GGTTGGTAAGCCTATCCCTAACCCTCTCCTCGGTCTCGATTCTACGTAGTAATGAGCTAGCGCTAACCGG
TGGCGCGTTAAGTCGACAATCAACCTCTGGATTACAAAATTTGTGAAAGATTGACTGGTATTCTTAACTA
TGTTGCTCCTTTTACGCTATGTGGATACGCTGCTTTAATGCCTTTGTATCATGCTATTGCTTCCCGTATG
GCTTTCATTTTCTCCTCCTTGTATAAATCCTGGTTGCTGTCTCTTTATGAGGAGTTGTGGCCCGTTGTCA
GGCAACGTGGCGTGGTGTGCACTGTGTTTGCTGACGCAACCCCCACTGGTTGGGGCATTGCCACCACCTG
TCAGCTCCTTTCCGGGACTTTCGCTTTCCCCCTCCCTATTGCCACGGCGGAACTCATCGCCGCCTGCCTT
GCCCGCTGCTGGACAGGGGCTCGGCTGTTGGGCACTGACAATTCCGTGGTGTTGTCGGGGAAATCATCGT
CCTTTCCTTGGCTGCTCGCCTGTGTTGCCACCTGGATTCTGCGCGGGACGTCCTTCTGCTACGTCCCTTC
GGCCCTCAATCCAGCGGACCTTCCTTCCCGCGGCCTGCTGCCGGCTCTGCGGCCTCTTCCGCGTCTTCGC
CTTCGCCCTCAGACGAGTCGGATCTCCCTTTGGGCCGCCTCCCCGCGTCGACTTTAAGACCAATGACTTA
CAAGGCAGCTGTAGATCTTAGCCACTTTTTAAAAGAAAAGGGGGGACTGGAAGGGCTAATTCACTCCCAA
CGAAGACAAGATCTGCTTTTTGCTTGTACTGGGTCTCTCTGGTTAGACCAGATCTGAGCCTGGGAGCTCT
CTGGCTAACTAGGGAACCCACTGCTTAAGCCTCAATAAAGCTTGCCTTGAGTGCTTCAAGTAGTGTGTGC
CCGTCTGTTGTGTGACTCTGGTAACTAGAGATCCCTCAGACCCTTTTAGTCAGTGTGGAAAATCTCTAGC
AGTACGTATAGTAGTTCATGTCATCTTATTATTCAGTATTTATAACTTGCAAAGAAATGAATATCAGAGA
GTGAGAGGAACTTGTTTATTGCAGCTTATAATGGTTACAAATAAAGCAATAGCATCACAAATTTCACAAA
TAAAGCATTTTTTTCACTGCATTCTAGTTGTGGTTTGTCCAAACTCATCAATGTATCTTATCATGTCTGG
CTCTAGCTATCCCGCCCCTAACTCCGCCCATCCCGCCCCTAACTCCGCCCAGTTCCGCCCATTCTCCGCC
CCATGGCTGACTAATTTTTTTTATTTATGCAGAGGCCGAGGCCGCCTCGGCCTCTGAGCTATTCCAGAAG
TAGTGAGGAGGCTTTTTTGGAGGCCTAGGGACGTACCCAATTCGCCCTATAGTGAGTCGTATTACGCGCG
CTCACTGGCCGTCGTTTTACAACGTCGTGACTGGGAAAACCCTGGCGTTACCCAACTTAATCGCCTTGCA
GCACATCCCCCTTTCGCCAGCTGGCGTAATAGCGAAGAGGCCCGCACCGATCGCCCTTCCCAACAGTTGC
GCAGCCTGAATGGCGAATGGG
[124 nt withheld, positions 3592-3715]
C
[91 nt withheld, positions 3717-3807]
A
[49 nt withheld, positions 3809-3857]
CCTTTGACGTTGGAGTCCACGTTCTTT
[37 nt withheld, positions 3885-3921]
ACCCTATCTCGGTCTATTCTTTTGATTTATAAGGGATTTTGCCGATTTCGGCCTATTGGTTAAAAAATGA
GCTGATTTAACAAAAATTTAACGCGAATTTTAACAAAATATTAACGCTTACAATTTAGGTGGCACTTTTC
GGGGAAATGTGCGCGGAACCCCTATTTGTTTATTTTTCTAAATACATTCAAATATGTATCCGCTCATGAG
ACAATAACCCTGATAAATGCTTCAATAATATTGAAAAAGGAAGAGTATGAGTATTCAACATTTCCGTGTC
GCCCTTATTCCCTTTTTTGCGGCATTTTGCCTTCCTGTTTTTGCTCACCCAGAAACGCTGGTGAAAGTAA
AAGATGCTGAAGATCAGTTGGGTGCACGAGTGGGTTACATCGAACTGGATCTCAACAGCGGTAAGATCCT
TGAGAGTTTTCGCCCCGAAGAACGTTTTCCAATGATGAGCACTTTTAAAGTTCTGCTATGTGGCGCGGTA
TTATCCCGTATTGACGCCGGGCAAGAGCAACTCGGTCGCCGCATACACTATTCTCAGAATGACTTGGTTG
AGTACTCACCAGTCACAGAAAAGCATCTTACGGATGGCATGACAGTAAGAGAATTATGCAGTGCTGCCAT
AACCATGAGTGATAACACTGCGGCCAACTTACTTCTGACAACGATCGGAGGACCGAAGGAGCTAACCGCT
TTTTTGCACAACATGGGGGATCATGTAACTCGCCTTGATCGTTGGGAACCGGAGCTGAATGAAGCCATAC
CAAACGACGAGCGTGACACCACGATGCCTGTAGCAATGGCAACAACGTTGCGCAAACTATTAACTGGCGA
ACTACTTACTCTAGCTTCCCGGCAACAATTAATAGACTGGATGGAGGCGGATAAAGTTGCAGGACCACTT
CTGCGCTCGGCCCTTCCGGCTGGCTGGTTTATTGCTGATAAATCTGGAGCCGGTGAGCGTGGGTCTCGCG
GTATCATTGCAGCACTGGGGCCAGATGGTAAGCCCTCCCGTATCGTAGTTATCTACACGACGGGGAGTCA
GGCAACTATGGATGAACGAAATAGACAGATCGCTGAGATAGGTGCCTCACTGATTAAGCATTGGTAACTG
TCAGACCAAGTTTACTCATATATACTTTAGATTGATTTAAAACTTCATTTTTAATTTAAAAGGATCTAGG
TGAAGATCCTTTTTGATAATCTCATGACCAAAATCCCTTAACGTGAGTTTTCGTTCCACTGAGCGTCAGA
CCCCGTAGAAAAGATCAAAGGATCTTCTTGAGATCCTTTTTTTCTGCGCGTAATCTGCTGCTTGCAAACA
AAAAAACCACCGCTACCAGCGGTGGTTTGTTTGCCGGATCAAGAGCTACCAACTCTTTTTCCGAAGGTAA
CTGGCTTCAGCAGAGCGCAGATACCAAATACTGTTCTTCTAGTGTAGCCGTAGTTAGGCCACCACTTCAA
GAACTCTGTAGCACCGCCTACATACCTCGCTCTGCTAATCCTGTTACCAGTGGCTGCTGCCAGTGGCGAT
AAGTCGTGTCTTACCGGGTTGGACTCAAGACGATAGTTACCGGATAAGGCGCAGCGGTCGGGCTGAACGG
GGGGTTCGTGCACACAGCCCAGCTTGGAGCGAACGACCTACACCGGAGAAAGGCGGACAGGTATCCGGTA
AGCGGCAGGGTCGGAACAGGAGAGCGCACTAGGGAGCTTCCAGGGGGAAACGCCTGGTATCTTTATAGTC
CTGTCGGGTTTCGCCACCTCTGACTTGAGCGTCGATTTTTGTGATGCTCGTCAGGGGGGCGGAGCCTATG
GAAAAACGCCAGCAACGCGGCCTTTTTACGGTTCCTGGCCTTTTGCTGGCCTTTTGCTCACATGTTCTTT
CCTGCGTTATCCCCTGATTCTGTGGATAACCGTATTACCGCCTTTGAGTGAGCTGATACCGCTCGCCGCA
GCCGAACGACCGAGCGCAGCGAGTCAGTGAGCGAGGAAGCGGAAGAGCGCCCAATACGCAAACCGCCTCT
CCCCGCGCGTTGGCCGATTCATTAATGCAGCTGGCACGACAGGTTTCCCGACTGGAAAGCGGGCAGTGAG
CGCAACGCAATTAATGTGAGTTAGCTCACTCATTAGGCACCCCAGGCTTTACACTTTATGCTTCCGGCTC
GTATGTTGTGTGGAATTGTGAGCGGATAACAATTTCACACAGGAAACAGCTATGACCATGATTACGCCAA
GCGCGCAATTAACCCTCACTAAAGGGAACAAAAGCTGGAGCTGCAAGCTTAATGTAGTCTTATGCAATAC
TCTTGTAGTCTTGCAACATGGTAACGATGAGTTAGCAACATGCCTTACAAGGAGAGAAAAAGCACCGTGC
ATGCCGATTGGTGGAAGTAAGGTGGTACGATCGTGCCTTATTAGGAAGGCAACAGACGGGTCTGACATGG
ATTGGACGAACCACTGAATTGCCGCATTGCAGAGATATTGTATTTAAGTGCCTAGCTCGATACATAAACG
GGTCTCTCTGGTTAGACCAGATCTGAGCCTGGGAGCTCTCTGGCTAACTAGGGAACCCACTGCTTAAGCC
TCAATAAAGCTTGCCTTGAGTGCTTCAAGTAGTGTGTGCCCGTCTGTTGTGTGACTCTGGTAACTAGAGA
TCCCTCAGACCCTTTTAGTCAGTGTGGAAAATCTCTAGCAGTGGCGCCCGAACAGGGACTTGAAAGCGAA
AGGGAAACCAGAGGAGCTCTCTCGACGCAGGACTCGGCTTGCTGAAGCGCGCACGGCAAGAGGCGAGGGG
CGGCGACTGGTGAGTACGCCAAAAATTTTGACTAGCGGAGGCTAGAAGGAGAGAGATGGGTGCGAGAGCG
TCAGTATTAAGCGGGGGAGAATTAGATCGCGATGGGAAAAAATTCGGTTAAGGCCAGGGGGAAAGAAAAA
ATATAAATTAAAACATATAGTATGGGCAAGCAGGGAGCTAGAACGATTCGCAGTTAATCCTGGCCTGTTA
GAAACATCAGAAGGCTGTAGACAAATACTGGGACAGCTACAACCATCCCTTCAGACAGGATCAGAAGAAC
TTAGATCATTATATAATACAGTAGCAACCCTCTATTGTGTGCATCAAAGGATAGAGATAAAAGACACCAA
GGAAGCTTTAGACAAGATAGAGGAAGAGCAAAACAAAAGTAAGACCACCGCACAGCAAGCGGCCGCTGAT
CTTCAGACCTGGAGGAGGAGATATGAGGGACAATTGGAGAAGTGAATTATATAAATATAAAGTAGTAAAA
ATTGAACCATTAGGAGTAGCACCCACCAAGGCAAAGAGAAGAGTGGTGCAGAGAGAAAAAAGAGCAGTGG
GAATAGGAGCTTTGTTCCTTGGGTTCTTGGGAGCAGCAGGAAGCACTATGGGCGCAGCGTCAATGACGCT
GACGGTACAGGCCAGACAATTATTGTCTGGTATAGTGCAGCAGCAGAACAATTTGCTGAGGGCTATTGAG
GCGCAACAGCATCTGTTGCAACTCACAGTCTGGGGCATCAAGCAGCTCCAGGCAAGAATCCTGGCTGTGG
AAAGATACCTAAAGGATCAACAGCTCCTGGGGATTTGGGGTTGCTCTGGAAAACTCATTTGCACCACTGC
TGTGCCTTGGAATGCTAGTTGGAGTAATAAATCTCTGGAACAGATTTGGAATCACACGACCTGGATGGAG
TGGGACAGAGAAATTAACAATTACACAAGCTTAATACACTCCTTAATTGAAGAATCGCAAAACCAGCAAG
AAAAGAATGAACAAGAATTATTGGAATTAGATAAATGGGCAAGTTTGTGGAATTGGTTTAACATAACAAA
TTGGCTGTGGTATATAAAATTATTCATAATGATAGTAGGAGGCTTGGTAGGTTTAAGAATAGTTTTTGCT
GTACTTTCTATAGTGAATAGAGTTAGGCAGGGATATTCACCATTATCGTTTCAGACCCACCTCCCAACCC
CGAGGGGACCCTTGCGCCTTTTCCAAGGCAGCCCTGGGTTTGCGCAGGGACGCGGCTGCTCTGGGCGTGG
TTCCGGGAAACGCAGCGGCGCCGACCCTGGGTCTCGCACATTCTTCACGTCCGTTCGCAGCGTCACCCGG
ATCTTCGCCGCTACCCTTGTGGGCCCCCCGGCGACGCTTCCTGCTCCGCCCCTAAGTCGGGAAGGTTCCT
TGCGGTTCGCGGCGTGCCGGACGTGACAAACGGAAGCCGCACGTCTCACTAGTACCCTCGCAGACGGACA
GCGCCAGGGAGCAATGGCAGCGCGCCGACCGCGATGGGCTGTGGCCAATAGCGGCTGCTCAGCAGGGCGC
GCCGAGAGCAGCGGCCGGGAAGGGGCGGTGCGGGAGGCGGGGTGTGGGGCGGTAGTGTGGGCCCTGTTCC
TGCCCGCGCGGTGTTCCGCATTCTGCAAGCCTCCGGAGCGCACGTCGGCAGTCGGCTCCCTCGTTGACCG
AATCACCGACCTCTCTCCCCAGGGGGTACCACCGGAGCTTACCATGACCGAGTACAAGCCCACGGTGCGC
CTCGCCACCCGCGACGACGTCCCCAGGGCCGTACGCACCCTCGCCGCCGCGTTCGCCGACTACCCCGCCA
CGCGCCACACCGTCGATCCGGACCGCCACATCGAGCGGGTCACCGAGCTGCAAGAACTCTTCCTCACGCG
CGTCGGGCTCGACATCGGCAAGGTGTGGGTCGCGGACGACGGCGCCGCCGTGGCGGTCTGGACCACGCCG
GAGAGCGTCGAAGCGGGGGCGGTGTTCGCCGAGATCGGCCCGCGCATGGCCGAGTTGAGCGGTTCCCGGC
TGGCCGCGCAGCAACAGATGGAAGGCCTCCTGGCGCCGCACCGGCCCAAGGAGCCCGCGTGGTTCCTGGC
CACCGTCGGCGTCTCGCCCGACCACCAGGGCAAGGGTCTGGGCAGCGCCGTCGTGCTCCCCGGAGTGGAG
GCGGCCGAGCGCGCCGGGGTGCCCGCCTTCCTGGAGACCTCCGCGCCCCGCAACCTCCCCTTCTACGAGC
GGCTCGGCTTCACCGTCACCGCCGACGTCGAGGTGCCCGAAGGACCGCGCACCTGGTGCATGACCCGCAA
GCCCGGTGCCTGAGAATTCTAGATCTTGAGACAAATGGCAGTATTCATCCACAATTTTAAAAGAAAAGGG
GGGATTGGGGGGTACAGTGCAGGGGAAAGAATAGTAGACATAATAGCAACAGACATACAAACTAAAGAAT
TACAAAAACAAATTACAAAAATTCAAAATTTTCGGGTTTATTACAGGGACAGCAGAGATCCACTTTGGCG
CCGGCTCGAGGGGGCCCGGGGTTATTAATAGTAATCAATTACGGGGTCATTAGTTCATAGCCCATATATG
GAGTTCCGCGTTACATAACTTACGGTAAATGGCCCGCCTGGCTGACCGCCCAACGACCCCCGCCCATTGA
CGTCAATAATGACGTATGTTCCCATAGTAACGCCAATAGGGACTTTCCATTGACGTCAATGGGTGGAGTA
TTTACGGTAAACTGCCCACTTGGCAGTACATCAAGTGTATCATATGCCAAGTACGCCCCCTATTGACGTC
AATGACGGTAAATGGCCCGCCTGGCATTATGCCCAGTACATGACCTTATGGGACTTTCCTACTTGGCAGT
ACATCTACGTATTAGTCATCGCTATTACCATGGTGATGCGGTTTTGGCAGTACATCAATGGGCGTGGATA
GCGGTTTGACTCACGGGGATTTCCAAGTCTCCACCCCATTGACGTCAATGGGAGTTTGTTTTGGCACCAA
AATCAACGGGACTTTCCAAAATGTCGTAACAACTCCGCCCCATTGACGCAAATGGGCGGTAGGCGTGTAC
GGTGGGAGGTCTATATAAGCAGAGCTCTCTGGCTAACTGTCGGGATCAACAAGTTTGTACAAAAAAGTTG
GCATGTACTCCCTTAACCAGGAAATTAAAGCATTCTCCCGGAATAATCTCAGGAAGCAATGCACCAGGGT
GACAACGCTAACTGGAAAGAAAATTATAGAAACATGGAAAGATGCCAGAATTCATGTTGTGGAAGAAGTA
GAGCCGAGCAGTGGGGGTGGTTGTGGTTATGTGCAGGACCTTAGCTCGGACCTGCAAGTTGGCGTTATTA
AGCCATGGTTGCTCCTAGGGTCACAAGATGCTGCTCATGATTTGGATACACTGAAAAAGAATAAGGTGAC
TCATATTCTTAATGTTGCATATGGAGTTGAAAATGCTTTCCTCAGTGACTTTACATATAAGAGCATTTCT
ATATTGGATCTGCCTGAAACCAACATCCTGTCTTATTTTCCAGAATGTTTTGAATTTATTGAAGAAGCAA
AAAGAAAAGATGGAGTGGTTCTTGTTCATTGTAATGCAGGCGTTTCCAGGGCTGCTGCAATTGTAATAGG
TTTCCTGATGAATTCTGAACAAACCTCATTTACCAGTGCTTTTTCTTTGGTGAAAAATGCAAGACCTTCC
ATATGTCCAAATTCTGGCTTCATGGAGCAGCTTCGTACATATCAAGAGGGCAAAGAAAGCAATAAGTGTG
ACAGAATACAGGAGAACAGTTCATGCCCAACTTTCTTGTACAAAGTTGGCATTATAAGAAAGCATTGCTT
ATCAATTTGTTGCAACGAACAGGTCACTATCAGTCAAAATAAAATCATTATTTGCCATCCAGCTGATATC
CCCTATAGTGAGTCGTATTACATGGTCATAGCTGTTTCCTGGCAGCTCTGGCCCGTGTCTCAAAATCTCT
GATGTTACATTGCACAAGATAAAAATATATCATCATGCCTCCTCTAGACCAGCCAGGACAGAAATGCCTC
GACTTCGCTGCTACCCAAGGTTGCCGGGTGACGCACACCGTGGAAACGGATGAAGGCACGAACCCAGTGG
ACATAAGCCTGTTCGGTTCGTAAGCTGTAATGCAAGTAGCGTATGCGCTCACGCAACTGGTCCAGAACCT
TGACCGAACGCAGCGGTGGTAACGGCGCAGTGGCGGTTTTCATGGCTTGTTATGACTGTTTTTTTGGGGT
ACAGTCTATGCCTCGGGCATCCAAGCAGCAAGCGCGTTACGCCGTGGGTCGATGTTTGATGTTATGGAGC
AGCAACGATGTTACGCAGCAGGGCAGTCGCCCTAAAACAAAGTTAAACATTATGAGGGAAGCGGTGATCG
CCGAAGTATCGACTCAACTATCAGAGGTAGTTGGCGTCATCGAGCGCCATCTCGAACCGACGTTGCTGGC
CGTACATTTGTACGGCTCCGCAGTGGATGGCGGCCTGAAGCCACACAGTGATATTGATTTGCTGGTTACG
GTGACCGTAAGGCTTGATGAAACAACGCGGCGAGCTTTGATCAACGACCTTTTGGAAACTTCGGCTTCCC
CTGGAGAGAGCGAGATTCTCCGCGCTGTAGAAGTCACCATTGTTGTGCACGACGACATCATTCCGTGGCG
TTATCCAGCTAAGCGCGAACTGCAATTTGGAGAATGGCAGCGCAATGACATTCTTGCAGGTATCTTCGAG
CCAGCCACGATCGACATTGATCTGGCTATCTTGCTGACAAAAGCAAGAGAACATAGCGTTGCCTTGGTAG
GTCCAGCGGCGGAGGAACTCTTTGATCCGGTTCCTGAACAGGATCTATTTGAGGCGCTAAATGAAACCTT
AACGCTATGGAACTCGCCGCCCGACTGGGCTGGCGATGAGCGAAATGTAGTGCTTACGTTGTCCCGCATT
TGGTACAGCGCAGTAACCGGCAAAATCGCGCCGAAGGATGTCGCTGCCGACTGGGCAATGGAGCGCCTGC
CGGCCCAGTATCAGCCCGTCATACTTGAAGCTAGACAGGCTTATCTTGGACAAGAAGAAGATCGCTTGGC
CTCGCGCGCAGATCAGTTGGAAGAATTTGTCCACTACGTGAAAGGCGAGATCACCAAGGTAGTCGGCAAA
TAACCCTCGAGCCACCCATGACCAAAATCCCTTAACGTGAGTTACGCGTCGTTCCACT
Features (pLannotate 1.2.2; 44 found; start..end, strand, type, name):
     38..626     +  rep_origin     ori: high-copy-number ColE1/pMB1/pBR322/pUC origin of replication
    809..901     +  CDS            lacI (fragment): lac repressor; lacI; The lac repressor binds to the lac operator to inhibit transcription in E. coli. This inhibition can be relieved by adding lactose or isopropyl-β-D-thiogalactopyranoside (IPTG).
    956..983     -  terminator     rrnB T2 terminator: transcription terminator T2 from the E. coli rrnB gene
   1115..1158    +  terminator     rrnB T1 terminator: Escherichia coli rrnB; transcription terminator T1 from the E. coli rrnB gene
   1205..1241    -  CDS            lacZα (fragment): LacZα fragment of β-galactosidase; lacZ fragment
   1257..1351    +  protein_bind   attL1: mutant version of attL; recombination site for the Gateway® LR reaction LR Clonase™
   1357..2007    +  CDS            DUSP19: DUS19_HUMAN - Also known as DUSP17, LMWDSP3, SKRP1. Experimental evidence at protein level: Swiss-Prot protein existence level 1. Has a dual specificity toward Ser/Thr and Tyr-containing proteins. From Homo sapiens (Human).
   2010..2033    -  protein_bind   attB2: mutant version of attB; recombination site for the Gateway® BP reaction BP Clonase™
   2035..2076    +  CDS            V5 tag: epitope tag from simian virus 5
   2118..2706    +  misc_feature   WPRE: woodchuck hepatitis virus posttranscriptional regulatory element
   2757..2776    +  misc_feature   cPPT/CTS (fragment): central polypurine tract and central termination sequence of HIV-1
   2778..3011    +  LTR            3' LTR (ΔU3): self-inactivating 3' long terminal repeat (LTR) from HIV-1
   3089..3210    +  polyA_signal   SV40 poly(A) signal: SV40 polyadenylation signal
   3250..3385    +  rep_origin     SV40 ori: SV40 origin of replication
   3406..3424    -  promoter       T7 promoter: promoter for bacteriophage T7 RNA polymerase
   3432..3587    +  CDS            lacZα (fragment): LacZα fragment of β-galactosidase; lacZ fragment
   3592..4020    +  rep_origin     f1 ori (sequence partly withheld): f1 bacteriophage origin of replication; arrow indicates direction of (+) strand synthesis
   4073..4177    +  promoter       AmpR promoter: bla
   4178..5038    +  CDS            AmpR: β-lactamase; bla; confers resistance to ampicillin, carbenicillin, and related antibiotics
   5209..5576    +  rep_origin     ori (fragment): high-copy-number ColE1/pMB1/pBR322/pUC origin of replication
   5576..5745    +  rep_origin     ori (fragment): high-copy-number ColE1/pMB1/pBR322/pUC origin of replication
   5928..6020    +  CDS            lacI (fragment): lac repressor; lacI; The lac repressor binds to the lac operator to inhibit transcription in E. coli. This inhibition can be relieved by adding lactose or isopropyl-β-D-thiogalactopyranoside (IPTG).
   6033..6054    +  protein_bind   CAP binding site: CAP binding activates transcription in the presence of cAMP. E. coli catabolite activator protein
   6069..6099    +  promoter       lac promoter: promoter for the E. coli lac operon
   6103..6125    +  protein_bind   lac operator (fragment): The lac repressor binds to the lac operator to inhibit transcription in E. coli. This inhibition can be relieved by adding lactose or isopropyl-β-D-thiogalactopyranoside (IPTG). lac repressor encoded by lacI
   6168..6186    +  promoter       T3 promoter: promoter for bacteriophage T3 RNA polymerase
   6214..6440    +  promoter       RSV promoter: Rous sarcoma virus enhancer/promoter
   6441..6621    +  LTR            5' LTR (truncated): truncated 5' long terminal repeat (LTR) from HIV-1
   6668..6793    +  misc_feature   HIV-1 Ψ: packaging signal of human immunodeficiency virus type 1
   6777..7140    +  CDS            HIV-1 gag (fragment): gag protein from human immunodeficiency virus 1; gag
   7286..7519    +  misc_feature   RRE: The Rev response element (RRE) of HIV-1 allows for Rev-dependent mRNA export from the nucleus to the cytoplasm.
   7896..7922    +  CDS            Rev (fragment): human immunodeficiency virus 1 (HIV-1) Rev protein; rev; enhances nuclear export of unspliced and incompletely spliced viral mRNAs
   7923..8423    +  promoter       hPGK promoter: human phosphoglycerate kinase 1 promoter
   8445..9044    +  CDS            PuroR (fragment): puromycin N-acetyltransferase; pac from Streptomyces; confers resistance to puromycin
   9086..9203    +  misc_feature   cPPT/CTS: central polypurine tract and central termination sequence of HIV-1
   9320..9623    +  enhancer       CMV enhancer: human cytomegalovirus immediate early enhancer
   9624..9827    +  promoter       CMV promoter: human cytomegalovirus (CMV) immediate early promoter
   9851..9868    +  protein_bind   attB1 (fragment): mutant version of attB; core recombination site for the Gateway® BP reaction BP Clonase™
   9874..10524   +  CDS            DUSP19: DUS19_HUMAN - Also known as DUSP17, LMWDSP3, SKRP1. Experimental evidence at protein level: Swiss-Prot protein existence level 1. Has a dual specificity toward Ser/Thr and Tyr-containing proteins. From Homo sapiens (Human).
  10527..10625   -  protein_bind   attL2: mutant version of attL; recombination site for the Gateway® LR reaction LR Clonase™
  10643..10661   -  promoter       T7 promoter: promoter for bacteriophage T7 RNA polymerase
  10851..10874   +  promoter       Pc promoter (fragment): intI1 (promoter lies within the coding sequence); class 1 integron promoter
  11050..11106   +  CDS            GmR (fragment): gentamycin acetyltransferase; aacC1; confers resistance to gentamycin
  11113..11904   +  CDS            SmR: aminoglycoside adenylyltransferase (Murphy, 1985); aadA; confers resistance to spectinomycin and streptomycin
