[The description below was written by a language model from this plasmid's Addgene catalogue record and pLannotate feature annotations shown in this document.]
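Description:
pLX302-DUSP19-V5 puro is a third-generation-style, self-inactivating HIV-1 lentiviral vector for mammalian expression of human DUSP19, a dual-specificity phosphatase active toward Ser/Thr and Tyr residues, carrying a C-terminal V5 epitope tag supplied by the backbone. The open reading frame came from a human ORFeome entry clone and was moved into the pLX302 destination vector by Gateway recombination. In the expected product, the CMV enhancer/promoter drives the attB1-flanked DUSP19 coding sequence, which reads through attB2 into the V5 tag, followed by a WPRE to boost transcript stability and expression. Upstream, a human PGK promoter drives puromycin N-acetyltransferase for selection of transduced cells. The viral framework comprises an RSV promoter fused to a truncated 5' LTR, the Ψ packaging signal with a partial gag region, the RRE, a cPPT/CTS, and a ΔU3 3' LTR; an SV40 poly(A) signal and SV40 origin follow. In bacteria the plasmid is maintained by a pUC-type origin and ampicillin resistance, and an f1 origin is also present.

The sequence record does not match the catalogue entry cleanly. It is 11,959 nt against a stated total of 8,566 bp, and it contains two copies of DUSP19, two ColE1-type origins, attL1 and attL2 sites alongside the attB sites, and a spectinomycin/streptomycin resistance gene typical of an entry clone. This pattern resembles a cointegrate of entry and destination plasmids or an assembly artefact, but the record does not say which. The construct is intended for stable or transient expression of V5-tagged DUSP19, and was deposited with a study of phosphatase responses to coxsackievirus B3 infection in cardiomyocytes.
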