Addgene plasmid #87772: pLX302-DUSP19-V5 puro
Purpose: Expresses V5 tagged human DUSP19
Depositing lab: Kevin Janes. Depositing organization: University of Virginia. Publication: Profiling Subcellular Protein Phosphatase Responses to Coxsackievirus B3 Infection of Cardiomyocytes. Shah M, Smolko CM, Kinicki S, Chapman ZD, Brautigan DL, Janes KA. Mol Cell Proteomics. 2017 Apr;16(4 suppl 1):S244-S262. doi: 10.1074/mcp.O116.063487. Epub 2017 Feb 7. PubMed 28174228.
Backbone
  Vector backbone: pLX302
  Backbone size w/o insert (bp): 9573
  Total vector size (bp): 8566
  Vector type: Mammalian Expression, Lentiviral
  Selectable markers: Puromycin
Growth in bacteria
  Bacterial resistance: Ampicillin, 100 μg/mL
  Growth temperature: 30°C
  Growth strain: NEB Stable
  Copy number: Unknown
Gene/Insert
  Gene/Insert name: DUSP19
  Species: H. sapiens (human)
  Insert size (bp): 654
  GenBank ID: NM_080876.3
  Entrez Gene: DUSP19 (a.k.a. DUSP17, LMWDSP3, SKRP1, TS-DSP1)
  Tag / fusion protein: V5 (C terminal on backbone)
  Cloning method: Gateway Cloning
  Sequencing primers: 5′ CMV-F; 3′ WPRE-R
Resource information
  A portion of this plasmid was derived from a plasmid made by: Human ORFeome #2039
Terms and licenses: Academic/Nonprofit Terms; Industry Terms: Not Available to Industry
How to cite: pLX302-DUSP19-V5 puro was a gift from Kevin Janes (Addgene plasmid # 87772 ; http://n2t.net/addgene:87772 ; RRID:Addgene_87772)
