>Addgene plasmid #87772 | pLX302-DUSP19-V5 puro | depositor partial sequence | sequence record 171294 | ORF
ATGTACTCCCTTAACCAGGAAATTAAAGCATTCTCCCGGAATAATCTCAGGAAGCAATGCACCAGGGTGA
CAACGCTAACTGGAAAGAAAATTATAGAAACATGGAAAGATGCCAGAATTCATGTTGTGGAAGAAGTAGA
GCCGAGCAGTGGGGGTGGTTGTGGTTATGTGCAGGACCTTAGCTCGGACCTGCAAGTTGGCGTTATTAAG
CCATGGTTGCTCCTAGGGTCACAAGATGCTGCTCATGATTTGGATACACTGAAAAAGAATAAGGTGACTC
ATATTCTTAATGTTGCATATGGAGTTGAAAATGCTTTCCTCAGTGACTTTACATATAAGAGCATTTCTAT
ATTGGATCTGCCTGAAACCAACATCCTGTCTTATTTTCCAGAATGTTTTGAATTTATTGAAGAAGCAAAA
AGAAAAGATGGAGTGGTTCTTGTTCATTGTAATGCAGGCGTTTCCAGGGCTGCTGCAATTGTAATAGGTT
TCCTGATGAATTCTGAACAAACCTCATTTACCAGTGCTTTTTCTTTGGTGAAAAATGCAAGACCTTCCAT
ATGTCCAAATTCTGGCTTCATGGAGCAGCTTCGTACATATCAAGAGGGCAAAGAAAGCAATAAGTGTGAC
AGAATACAGGAGAACAGTTCATGCCCAACTTTCTTGTACAAAGTGGTTGGTAAGCCTATCCCTAACCCTC
TCCTCGGTCTCGATTCTACGTAG
